>Addgene plasmid #198997 | pGL0_96 [J23100] | addgene full sequence | sequence record 401222 | Addgene NGS Result
TAGCGTGCGAACAGCACGCTATTGTTGTATCATTACTCGCATCCATTCTCAGGCTGTCTCGTCTCGTCTC
CGAGGTCTCAGGAGTTGACGGCTAGCTCAGTCCTAGGTACAGTGCTAGCTACTTGAGACCACCCCAGGAT
ACATAGATTACCACAACTCCGAGCCCTTCCACCTAGCGTGCTAACCACGCACGCTATTGTTGTATCCCAT
ATAATGCAATCGTAGTCTACCTGACTGTACTTAGAAATGTGGCTTCGCCTTTGCCCACGCACCTGATCGC
TCCTCGTTTGCTTTTAAGGACCGGACGAACCACAGAGCATTAGAAGGCTAGGTGGAGGCTCAGTGATGAT
AAGTCTGCGATGGTGGATGCATGTGTCATGGTCATAGCTGTTTCCTGTGTGAAATTGTTATCCGCTCAGA
GGGCACAATCCTATTCCGCGCTATCCGACAATCTCCAAGACATTAGGTGGAGTTCAGTTCGGCGTATGGC
ATATGTCGCTGGAAAGAACATGTGAGCAAAAGGCCAGCAAAAGGCCAGGAACCGTAAAAAGGCCGCGTTG
CTGGCGTTTTTCCATAGGCTCCGCCCCCCTGACGAGCATCACAAAAATCGACGCTCAAGTCAGAGGTGGC
GAAACCCGACAGGACTATAAAGATACCAGGCGTTTCCCCCTGGAAGCTCCCTCGTGCGCTCTCCTGTTCC
GACCCTGCCGCTTACCGGATACCTGTCCGCCTTTCTCCCTTCGGGAAGCGTGGCGCTTTCTCATAGCTCA
CGCTGTAGGTATCTCAGTTCGGTGTAGGTCGTTCGCTCCAAGCTGGGCTGTGTGCACGAACCCCCCGTTC
AGCCCGACCGCTGCGCCTTATCCGGTAACTATCGTCTTGAGTCCAACCCGGTAAGACACGACTTATCGCC
ACTGGCAGCAGCCACTGGTAACAGGATTAGCAGAGCGAGGTATGTAGGCGGTGCTACAGAGTTCTTGAAG
TGGTGGCCTAACTACGGCTACACTAGAAGAACAGTATTTGGTATCTGCGCTCTGCTGAAGCCAGTTACCT
TCGGAAAAAGAGTTGGTAGCTCTTGATCCGGCAAACAAACCACCGCTGGTAGCGGTGGTTTTTTTGTTTG
CAAGCAGCAGATTACGCGCAGAAAAAAAGGATCTCAAGAAGATCCTTTGATCTTTTCTACGGGGTCTGAC
GCTCTATTCAACAAAGCCGCCGTCCCGTCAAGTCAGCGTAAATGGGTAGGGGGCTTCAAATCGTCCCCCC
ATACGATATAAGTTGTTACTAGTGCTTGGATTCTCACCAATAAAAAACGCCCGGCGGCAACCGAGCGTTC
TGAACAAATCCAGATGGAGTTCTGAGGTCATTACTGGATCTATCAACAGGAGTCCAAGCGAGCTCGATAT
CAAATTACGCCCCGCCCTGCCACTCATCGCAGTACTGTTGTAATTCATTAAGCATTCTGCCGACATGGAA
GCCATCACAAACGGCATGATGAACCTGAATCGCCAGCGGCATCAGCACCTTGTCGCCTTGCGTATAATAT
TTGCCCATGGTGAAAACGGGGGCGAAGAAGTTGTCCATATTGGCCACGTTTAAATCAAAACTGGTGAAAC
TCACCCAGGGATTGGCTGAGACGAAAAACATATTCTCAATAAACCCTTTAGGGAAATAGGCCAGGTTTTC
ACCGTAACACGCCACATCTTGCGAATATATGTGTAGAAACTGCCGGAAATCGTCGTGGTATTCACTCCAG
AGCGATGAAAACGTTTCAGTTTGCTCATGGAAAACGGTGTAACAAGGGTGAACACTATCCCATATCACCA
GCTCACCGTCTTTCATTGCCATACGAAATTCCGGATGAGCATTCATCAGGCGGGCAAGAATGTGAATAAA
GGCCGGATAAAACTTGTGCTTATTTTTCTTTACGGTCTTTAAAAAGGCCGTAATATCCAGCTGAACGGTC
TGGTTATAGGTACATTGAGCAACTGACTGAAATGCCTCAAAATGTTCTTTACGATGCCATTGGGATATAT
CAACGGTGGTATATCCAGTGATTTTTTTCTCCATTTTAGCTTCCTTAGCTCCTGAAAATCTCGATAACTC
AAAAAATACGCCCGGTAGTGATCTTATTTCATTATGGTGAAAGTTGGAACCTCTTACGTGCCGATCAACG
TCTCATTGATACCTGAAACAAAACCCATCGTACGGCCAAGGAAGTCTCCAATAACTGTGATCCACCACAA
GCGCCAGGGTTTTCCCAGTCACGACGTTGTAAAACGACGGCCAGTCATGCATAATCCGCACGCATCTGGA
ATAAGGAAGTGCCATTCCGCCTGACCT
Features (pLannotate 1.2.2; 7 found; start..end, strand, type, name):
     85..109     +  promoter       J23119(SpeI) promoter (fragment): bacterial promoter (Registry of Standard Biological Parts BBa J23119) modified to end with an SpeI site
    403..418     -  protein_bind   lac operator (fragment): The lac repressor binds to the lac operator to inhibit transcription in E. coli. This inhibition can be relieved by adding lactose or isopropyl-β-D-thiogalactopyranoside (IPTG). lac repressor encoded by lacI
    569..1157    -  rep_origin     ori: high-copy-number ColE1/pMB1/pBR322/pUC origin of replication
   1290..1384    -  terminator     lambda t0 terminator: transcription terminator from phage lambda
   1408..2064    -  CDS            cat: CAT_ECOLX - Experimental evidence at protein level: Swiss-Prot protein existence level 1. This enzyme is an effector of chloramphenicol resistance in bacteria. From Escherichia coli. This protein is used as a marker in many commonly used cloning vectors, such as pACYC184.
   2065..2167    -  promoter       cat promoter: promoter of the E. coli cat gene encoding chloramphenicol acetyltransferase
   2242..2285    -  CDS            lacZα (fragment): LacZα fragment of β-galactosidase; lacZ fragment
