[The description below was written by a language model from this plasmid's Addgene catalogue record and pLannotate feature annotations shown in this document.]
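Description:
pGL0_96 [J23100] is a small (about 2.3 kb) synthetic-biology part plasmid built on the pGLDV_17 backbone and catalogued as a "Level 0 part", meaning it stores a single basic genetic element for use in a hierarchical, modular assembly scheme. The record does not state the cloning method or the assembly standard, so the flanking sites used to release the part are not documented here. The plasmid is maintained in E. coli at high copy through a ColE1/pMB1/pUC-type origin of replication. It is selected with chloramphenicol via a cat (chloramphenicol acetyltransferase) gene driven by its native cat promoter and followed by the phage lambda t0 terminator.

The stored part is J23100, a synthetic constitutive bacterial promoter from the Anderson promoter collection, a widely used family of sigma-70-type promoters spanning a graded range of strengths. The automated annotation labels a short region near the start of the sequence as a fragment of the J23119(SpeI) promoter. This most likely reflects the close sequence similarity among members of the Anderson family rather than a different insert, and it marks the position of the promoter part. Short fragments of a lac operator and of lacZα are also detected. These look like remnants of a backbone cloning or screening cassette and do not form a functional reporter.

The associated work concerns high-throughput identification of functional origins of replication in non-model bacteria. In that context, this plasmid would supply a constitutive promoter module for assembling higher-level expression or test constructs, although the record itself gives no purpose beyond "Level 0 part".
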