Addgene plasmid #198997: pGL0_96 [J23100]
Purpose: Level 0 part
Depositing lab: Charlie Gilbert & Nili Ostrov & Cultivarium Tools. Depositing organization: Cultivarium, Convergent Research. Publication: A scalable framework for high-throughput identification of functional origins of replication in non-model bacteria. Gilbert C, Brumwell SL, Crits-Christoph A, Kang SC, Martin-Moldes Z, Alsharif W, Esmurria A, Nguyen M-A, Lee HH, Ostrov N. bioRxiv 2023.05.19.541510 10.1101/2023.05.19.541510.
Backbone
  Vector backbone: pGLDV_17
  Vector type: Synthetic Biology
Growth in bacteria
  Bacterial resistance: Chloramphenicol, 25 μg/mL
  Growth temperature: 37°C
  Growth strain: E. coli Zymo 10B
  Copy number: High Copy
Gene/Insert
  Gene/Insert name: J23100
  Species: Synthetic
  Cloning method: Unknown
Resource information
  A portion of this plasmid was derived from a plasmid made by: Christopher Anderson http://parts.igem.org/Promoters/Catalog/Anderson
Terms and licenses: Academic/Nonprofit Terms; Industry Terms: Not Available to Industry
How to cite: pGL0_96 [J23100] was a gift from Charlie Gilbert & Nili Ostrov & Cultivarium Tools (Addgene plasmid # 198997 ; http://n2t.net/addgene:198997 ; RRID:Addgene_198997)
